>Addgene plasmid #163324 | pMX-hPGK-CD90.2-Cd247A_miR | addgene full sequence | sequence record 321684 | Addgene NGS Result
CCCGAAAAGTGCCACCTGCATAATGAAAGACCCCACCTGTAGGTTTGGCAAGCTAGCTTAAGTAACGCCA
TTTTGCAAGGCATGGAAAAATACATAACTGAGAATAGAAAAGTTCAGATCAAGGTCAGGAACAGATGGAA
CAGCTGAATATGGGCCAAACAGGATATCTGTGGTAAGCAGTTCCTGCCCCGGCTCAGGGCCAAGAACAGA
TGGAACAGCTGAATATGGGCCAAACAGGATATCTGTGGTAAGCAGTTCCTGCCCCGGCTCAGGGCCAAGA
ACAGATGGTCCCCAGATGCGGTCCAGCCCTCAGCAGTTTCTAGAGAACCATCAGATGTTTCCAGGGTGCC
CCAAGGACCTGAAATGACCCTGTGCCTTATTTGAACTAACCAATCAGTTCGCTTCTCGCTTCTGTTCGCG
CGCTTCTGCTCCCCGAGCTCAATAAAAGAGCCCACAACCCCTCACTCGGCGCGCCAGTCCTCCGATTGAC
TGAGTCGCCCGGGTACCCGTGTATCCAATAAACCCTCTTGCAGTTGCATCCGACTTGTGGTCTCGCTGTT
CCTTGGGAGGGTCTCCTCTGAGTGATTGACTACCCGTCAGCGGGGGTCTTTCATTTGGGGGCTCGTCCGG
GATCGGGAGACCCCTGCCCAGGGACCACCGACCCACCACCGGGAGGTAAGCTGGCCAGCAACTTATCTGT
GTCTGTCCGATTGTCTAGTGTCTATGACTGATTTTATGCGCCTGCGTCGGTACTAGTTAGCTAACTAGCT
CTGTATCTGGCGGACCCGTGGTGGAACTGACGAGTTCGGAACACCCGGCCGCAACCCTGGGAGACGTCCC
AGGGACTTCGGGGGCCGTTTTTGTGGCCCGACCTGAGTCCAAAAATCCCGATCGTTTTGGACTCTTTGGT
GCACCCCCCTAATAGGAGGGATATGTGGTTCTGGTAGGAGACGAGAACCTAAAACAGTTCCCGCCTCCGT
CTGAATTTTTGCTTTCGGTTTGGGACCGAAGCCGCGCCGCGCGTCTTGTCTGCTGCAGCATCGTTCTGTG
TTGTCTCTGTCTGACTGTGTTTCTGTATTTGTCTGAAAATTAGGGCCAGACTGTTACCACTCCCTTAAGT
TTGACCTTAGGTCACTGGAAAGATGTCGAGCGGATCGCTCACAACCAGTCGGTAGATGTCAAGAAGAGAC
GTTGGGTTACCTTCTGCTCTGCAGAATGGCCAACCTTTAACGTCGGATGGCCGCGAGACGGCACCTTTAA
CCGAGACCTCATCACCCAGGTTAAGATCAAGGTCTTTTCACCTGGCCCGCATGGACACCCAGACCAGGTC
CCCTACATCGTGACCTGGGAAGCCTTGGCTTTTGACCCCCCTCCCTGGGTCAAGCCCTTTGTACACCCTA
AGCCTCCGCCTCCTCTTCCTCCATCCGCCCCGTCTCTCCCCCTTGAACCTCCTCGTTCGACCCCGCCTCG
ATCCTCCCTTTATCCAGCCCTCACTCCTTCTCTAGGCGCCCCCATATGGCCATATGAGATCTTATATGGG
GCACCCCCGCCCCTTGTAAACTTCCCTGACCCTGACATGACAAGAGTTACTAACAGCCCCTCTCTCCAAG
CTCACTTACAGGCTCTCTACTTAGTCCAGCACGAAGTCTGGAGACCTCTGGCGGCAGCCTACCAAGAACA
ACTGGACCGACCGGCCGGTGGTACCTCACCCTTACCGAGTCGGCGACACAGTGTGGGTCCGCCGACACCA
GACTAAGAACCTAGAACCTCGCTGGAAAGGACCTTACACAGTCCTGCTGACCACCCCCACCGCCCTCAAA
GTAGACGGCATCGCAGCTTGGATACACGCCGCCCACGTGAAGGCTGCCGACCCCGGGGGTGGACCATCCT
CTAGACTGCCGGATCTAGCTAGTTAATTAACGGGGTTGGGGTTGCGCCTTTTCCAAGGCAGCCCTGGGTT
TGCGCAGGGACGCGGCTGCTCTGGGCGTGGTTCCGGGAAACGCAGCGGCGCCGACCCTGGGTCTCGCACA
TTCTTCACGTCCGTTCGCAGCGTCACCCGGATCTTCGCCGCTACCCTTGTGGGCCCCCCGGCGACGCTTC
CTGCTCCGCCCCTAAGTCGGGAAGGTTCCTTGCGGTTCGCGGCGTGCCGGACGTGACAAACGGAAGCCGC
ACGTCTCACTAGTACCCTCGCAGACGGACAGCGCCAGGGAGCAATGGCAGCGCGCCGACCGCGATGGGCT
GTGGCCAATAGCGGCTGCTCAGCAGGGCGCGCCGAGAGCAGCGGCCGGGAAGGGGCGGTGCGGGAGGCGG
GGTGTGGGGCGGTAGTGTGGGCCCTGTTCCTGCCCGCGCGGTGTTCCGCATTCTGCAAGCCTCCGGAGCG
CACGTCGGCAGTCGGCTCCCTCGTTGACCGAATCACCGACCTCTCTCCCCAGGGATCCGGTCGTGCGGCC
GCACGGAAACGCGTGCCACCATGAACCCCGCCATCTCTGTGGCCCTGCTGCTGTCTGTGCTGCAGGTGTC
CAGAGGCCAGAAAGTGACCAGCCTGACCGCCTGCCTCGTGAACCAGAACCTGAGACTGGACTGCAGACAC
GAGAACAACACCAAGGACAACAGCATCCAGCACGAGTTCTCCCTGACCCGCGAGAAGAGAAAACACGTGC
TGAGCGGCACCCTGGGCATCCCCGAGCACACCTACAGATCCAGAGTGACCCTGAGCAACCAGCCCTACAT
CAAGGTGCTGACCCTGGCCAACTTCACCACAAAGGACGAGGGCGACTACTTCTGCGAACTGCAGGTGTCA
GGCGCCAACCCCATGAGCAGCAACAAGAGCATCAGCGTGTACAGAGACAAGCTCGTGAAGTGCGGCGGCA
TCAGCCTGCTGGTGCAGAACACCTCTTGGATGCTGTTGCTGCTGCTGAGCCTGAGCCTGCTGCAGGCCCT
GGACTTCATCTCTCTGTAGGCATGCCGCGACCCTGCAGGTTTCTGAAGCTTTGTTTGAATGAGGCTTCAG
TACTTTACAGAATCGTTGCCTGCACATCTTGGAAACACTTGCTGGGATTACTTCTTCAGGTTAACCCAAC
AGAAGGCTCGAGAAGGTATATTGCTGTTGACAGTGAGCGCCCTCTTCATCTACGGAGTCATTAGTGAAGC
CACAGATGTAATGACTCCGTAGATGAAGAGGATGCCTACTGCCTCGGACTTCAAGGGGCTAGAATTCAAG
GGGCTACTTTAGGAGCAATTATCTTGTTTACTAAAACTGAATACCTTGCTATCTCTTTGATACATTTTTA
CAAAGCTGAATTAAAATGGTATAAATTAAATCACTTTATCGATAAAATAAAAGATTTTATTTAGTCTCCA
GAAAAAGGGGGGAATGAAAGACCCCACCTGTAGGTTTGGCAAGCTAGCTAGAGAACCATCAGATGTTTCC
AGGGTGCCCCAAGGACCTGAAATGACCCTGTGCCTTATTTGAACTAACCAATCAGTTCGCTTCTCGCTTC
TGTTCGCGCGCTTCTGCTCCCCGAGCTCAATAAAAGAGCCCACAACCCCTCACTCGGCGCGCCAGTCCTC
CGATAGACTGCGTCGCCCGGGTACCCGTGTATCCAATAAACCCTCTTGCAGTTGCATCCGACTTGTGGTC
TCGCTGTTCCTTGGGAGGGTCTCCTCTGAGTGATTGACTACCCGTCAGCGGGGGTCTTTCATGGGTAACA
GTTTCTTGAAGTGTCGAGCAGCATGTATCAAAATTAATTTGGTTTTTTTTCTTAAGTATTTACATTAAAT
GGCCATAGTTGCATTAATGAATCGGCCAACGCGCGGGGAGAGGCGGTTTGCGTATTGGGCGCTCTTCCGC
TTCCTCGCTCACTGACTCGCTGCGCTCGGTCGTTCGGCTGCGGCGAGCGGTATCAGCTCACTCAAAGGCG
GTAATACGGTTATCCACAGAATCAGGGGATAACGCAGGAAAGAACATGTGAGCAAAAGGCCAGCAAAAGG
CCAGGAACCGTAAAAAGGCCGCGTTGCTGGCGTTTTTCCATAGGCTCCGCCCCCCTGACGAGCATCACAA
AAATCGACGCTCAAGTCAGAGGTGGCGAAACCCGACAGGACTATAAAGATACCAGGCGTTTCCCCCTGGA
AGCTCCCTCGTGCGCTCTCCTGTTCCGACCCTGCCGCTTACCGGATACCTGTCCGCCTTTCTCCCTTCGG
GAAGCGTGGCGCTTTCTCATAGCTCACGCTGTAGGTATCTCAGTTCGGTGTAGGTCGTTCGCTCCAAGCT
GGGCTGTGTGCACGAACCCCCCGTTCAGCCCGACCGCTGCGCCTTATCCGGTAACTATCGTCTTGAGTCC
AACCCGGTAAGACACGACTTATCGCCACTGGCAGCAGCCACTGGTAACAGGATTAGCAGAGCGAGGTATG
TAGGCGGTGCTACAGAGTTCTTGAAGTGGTGGCCTAACTACGGCTACACTAGAAGAACAGTATTTGGTAT
CTGCGCTCTGCTGAAGCCAGTTACCTTCGGAAAAAGAGTTGGTAGCTCTTGATCCGGCAAACAAACCACC
GCTGGTAGCGGTGGTTTTTTTGTTTGCAAGCAGCAGATTACGCGCAGAAAAAAAGGATCTCAAGAAGATC
CTTTGATCTTTTCTACGGGGTCTGACGCTCAGTGGAACGAAAACTCACGTTAAGGGATTTTGGTCATGAG
ATTATCAAAAAGGATCTTCACCTAGATCCTTTTGCGGCCGGCCGCAAATCAATCTAAAGTATATATGAGT
AAACTTGGTCTGACAGTTACCAATGCTTAATCAGTGAGGCACCTATCTCAGCGATCTGTCTATTTCGTTC
ATCCATAGTTGCCTGACTCCCCGTCGTGTAGATAACTACGATACGGGAGGGCTTACCATCTGGCCCCAGT
GCTGCAATGATACCGCGAGACCCACGCTCACCGGCTCCAGATTTATCAGCAATAAACCAGCCAGCCGGAA
GGGCCGAGCGCAGAAGTGGTCCTGCAACTTTATCCGCCTCCATCCAGTCTATTAATTGTTGCCGGGAAGC
TAGAGTAAGTAGTTCGCCAGTTAATAGTTTGCGCAACGTTGTTGCCATTGCTACAGGCATCGTGGTGTCA
CGCTCGTCGTTTGGTATGGCTTCATTCAGCTCCGGTTCCCAACGATCAAGGCGAGTTACATGATCCCCCA
TGTTGTGCAAAAAAGCGGTTAGCTCCTTCGGTCCTCCGATCGTTGTCAGAAGTAAGTTGGCCGCAGTGTT
ATCACTCATGGTTATGGCAGCACTGCATAATTCTCTTACTGTCATGCCATCCGTAAGATGCTTTTCTGTG
ACTGGTGAGTACTCAACCAAGTCATTCTGAGAATAGTGTATGCGGCGACCGAGTTGCTCTTGCCCGGCGT
CAATACGGGATAATACCGCGCCACATAGCAGAACTTTAAAAGTGCTCATCATTGGAAAACGTTCTTCGGG
GCGAAAACTCTCAAGGATCTTACCGCTGTTGAGATCCAGTTCGATGTAACCCACTCGTGCACCCAACTGA
TCTTCAGCATCTTTTACTTTCACCAGCGTTTCTGGGTGAGCAAAAACAGGAAGGCAAAATGCCGCAAAAA
AGGGAATAAGGGCGACACGGAAATGTTGAATACTCATACTCTTCCTTTTTCAATATTATTGAAGCATTTA
TCAGGGTTATTGTCTCATGAGCGGATACATATTTGAATGTATTTAGAAAAATAAACAAATAGGGGTTCCG
CGCACATTTC
Features (pLannotate 1.2.2; 15 found; start..end, strand, type, name):
     22..615     +  LTR            LTR: long terminal repeat from Moloney murine leukemia virus
    678..877     +  misc_feature   MMLV Ψ: packaging signal of Moloney murine leukemia virus (MMLV)
    929..1017    +  misc_feature   MESV Ψ (fragment): packaging signal of murine embryonic stem cell virus
   1094..1510    +  CDS            gag (truncated): truncated Moloney murine leukemia virus (MMLV) gag gene lacking the start codon
   1520..1898    +  misc_feature   pol region: Moloney murine leukemia virus (MMLV) pol region containing the splice acceptor site
   1922..2432    +  promoter       hPGK promoter: human phosphoglycerate kinase 1 promoter
   2471..2956    +  CDS            Thy1: THY1_MOUSE - Also known as Thy-1. Experimental evidence at protein level: Swiss-Prot protein existence level 1. May play a role in cell-cell or cell-ligand interactions during synaptogenesis and other events in the brain. From Mus musculus (Mouse).
   2995..3088    +  ncRNA          5' miR-30a: sequence upstream of the 71-nt precursor of the human miR-30a microRNA (Zeng et al., 2002) miRNA
   3215..3327    +  ncRNA          3' miR-30a: sequence downstream of the 71-nt precursor of the human miR-30a microRNA (Zeng et al., 2002) miRNA
   3373..3409    +  LTR            3' LTR (ΔU3) (fragment): self-inactivating 3' long terminal repeat (LTR) from Moloney murine leukemia virus
   3408..3702    +  LTR            3' LTR (ΔU3) (fragment): self-inactivating 3' long terminal repeat (LTR) from Moloney murine leukemia virus
   3790..3842    -  CDS            lacI (fragment): lac repressor; lacI; The lac repressor binds to the lac operator to inhibit transcription in E. coli. This inhibition can be relieved by adding lactose or isopropyl-β-D-thiogalactopyranoside (IPTG).
   4025..4613    -  rep_origin     ori: high-copy-number ColE1/pMB1/pBR322/pUC origin of replication
   4777..5637    -  CDS            AmpR: β-lactamase; bla; confers resistance to ampicillin, carbenicillin, and related antibiotics
   5638..5742    -  promoter       AmpR promoter: bla
