[The description below was written by a language model from this plasmid's Addgene catalogue record and pLannotate feature annotations shown in this document.]
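Description:
pMX-hPGK-CD90.2-Cd247A_miR is a 5,750-nt gammaretroviral vector built on the pMX backbone, designed to combine RNAi knockdown with a surface marker in mouse cells. In bacteria it is maintained through a high-copy ColE1/pUC-type origin and selected with ampicillin via the AmpR (β-lactamase) gene and its native promoter. A short lacI fragment in the backbone appears to be a non-functional remnant.

The viral portion begins with a Moloney murine leukemia virus 5′ LTR. This is followed by the MMLV packaging signal (with an additional MESV Ψ fragment), a truncated gag lacking its start codon and a pol region carrying the splice acceptor. Together these elements allow the genomic RNA to be packaged efficiently when the viral proteins are supplied in trans by a packaging system. The 3′ LTR is annotated as two fragments matching a ΔU3, self-inactivating LTR. That would imply that LTR promoter activity is lost after integration and that expression depends on the internal promoter, although the catalogue fields do not comment on this.

That internal promoter is human PGK, which drives the mouse Thy1 coding sequence (the CD90.2 allele). Directly downstream are the 5′ and 3′ flanking sequences of human miR-30a. The unannotated gap between them presumably holds the shRNA stem-loop targeting murine Cd247, the TCR zeta chain. Marker and microRNA-embedded hairpin are thus arranged to share a single Pol II transcript, so CD90.2 surface expression identifies the cells that also produce the knockdown hairpin. This permits antibody-based detection or enrichment of transduced cells. The construct belongs to a retroviral toolbox for overexpression and genetic perturbation of primary lymphocytes.
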