Addgene plasmid #163324: pMX-hPGK-CD90.2-Cd247A_miR
Purpose: Retroviral vector for knockdown of murine CD247A (TCR zeta) and expression of a CD90.2 surface marker under control of the human PGK promoter.
Depositing lab: Louis Ates & Teunis Geijtenbeek. Depositing organization: Academic Medical Center, University of Amsterdam. Publication: An optimized retroviral toolbox for overexpression and genetic perturbation of primary lymphocytes. van der Donk LEH, van der Spek J, van Duivenvoorde T, Ten Brink MS, Geijtenbeek TBH, Kuijl CP, van Heijst JWJ, Ates LS. Biol Open. 2022 Feb 15;11(2):bio059032. doi: 10.1242/bio.059032. Epub 2022 Mar 1. PubMed 35229875.
Backbone
  Vector backbone: pMX
  Vector type: Mammalian Expression, Retroviral, RNAi
Growth in bacteria
  Bacterial resistance: Ampicillin, 100 μg/mL
  Growth temperature: 37°C
  Growth strain: NEB Stable
  Copy number: High Copy
Gene/Insert
  Gene/Insert name: CD90.2 (alt name: Thy1b)
  gRNA/shRNA sequence: CCTCTTCATCTACGGAGTCAT
  Species: M. musculus (mouse)
  Entrez Gene: Thy1 (a.k.a. CD90, T25, Thy-1, Thy-1.2, Thy1.1, Thy1.2)
  Promoter: hPGK
  Cloning method: Restriction Enzyme; 5′ cloning site Unknown (unknown if destroyed); 3′ cloning site Unknown (unknown if destroyed)
Terms and licenses: Academic/Nonprofit Terms; Industry Terms: Not Available to Industry
Depositor comments: Please visit https://www.biorxiv.org/content/10.1101/2021.01.08.425881v1 for bioRxiv preprint.
How to cite: pMX-hPGK-CD90.2-Cd247A_miR was a gift from Louis Ates & Teunis Geijtenbeek (Addgene plasmid # 163324 ; http://n2t.net/addgene:163324 ; RRID:Addgene_163324)
